>Addgene plasmid #208559 | pKLV2-U6gRNA5(BCL11B-E4(42))-PGKpuro2ABFP-W | addgene full sequence | sequence record 419636 | Addgene NGS Result
ACGACCCCCGCCCATTGACGTCAATAATGACGTATGTTCCCATAGTAACGCCAATAGGGACTTTCCATTG
ACGTCAATGGGTGGAGTATTTACGGTAAACTGCCCACTTGGCAGTACATCAAGTGTATCATATGCCAAGT
ACGCCCCCTATTGACGTCAATGACGGTAAATGGCCCGCCTGGCATTATGCCCAGTACATGACCTTATGGG
ACTTTCCTACTTGGCAGTACATCTACGTATTAGTCATCGCTATTACCATGGTGATGCGGTTTTGGCAGTA
CATCAATGGGCGTGGATAGCGGTTTGACTCACGGGGATTTCCAAGTCTCCACCCCATTGACGTCAATGGG
AGTTTGTTTTGGCACCAAAATCAACGGGACTTTCCAAAATGTCGTAACAACTCCGCCCCATTGACGCAAA
TGGGCGGTAGGCGTGTACGGTGGGAGGTCTATATAAGCAGCGCGTTTTGCCTGTACTGGGTCTCTCTGGT
TAGACCAGATCTGAGCCTGGGAGCTCTCTGGCTAACTAGGGAACCCACTGCTTAAGCCTCAATAAAGCTT
GCCTTGAGTGCTTCAAGTAGTGTGTGCCCGTCTGTTGTGTGACTCTGGTAACTAGAGATCCCTCAGACCC
TTTTAGTCAGTGTGGAAAATCTCTAGCAGTGGCGCCCGAACAGGGACTTGAAAGCGAAAGGGAAACCAGA
GGAGCTCTCTCGACGCAGGACTCGGCTTGCTGAAGCGCGCACGGCAAGAGGCGAGGGGCGGCGACTGGTG
AGTACGCCAAAAATTTTGACTAGCGGAGGCTAGAAGGAGAGAGATGGGTGCGAGAGCGTCAGTATTAAGC
GGGGGAGAATTAGATCGCGATGGGAAAAAATTCGGTTAAGGCCAGGGGGAAAGAAAAAATATAAATTAAA
ACATATAGTATGGGCAAGCAGGGAGCTAGAACGATTCGCAGTTAATCCTGGCCTGTTAGAAACATCAGAA
GGCTGTAGACAAATACTGGGACAGCTACAACCATCCCTTCAGACAGGATCAGAAGAACTTAGATCATTAT
ATAATACAGTAGCAACCCTCTATTGTGTGCATCAAAGGATAGAGATAAAAGACACCAAGGAAGCTTTAGA
CAAGATAGAGGAAGAGCAAAACAAAAGTAAGACCACCGCACAGCAAGCGGCCGGCCGCGCTGATCTTCAG
ACCTGGAGGAGGAGATATGAGGGACAATTGGAGAAGTGAATTATATAAATATAAAGTAGTAAAAATTGAA
CCATTAGGAGTAGCACCCACCAAGGCAAAGAGAAGAGTGGTGCAGAGAGAAAAAAGAGCAGTGGGAATAG
GAGCTTTGTTCCTTGGGTTCTTGGGAGCAGCAGGAAGCACTATGGGCGCAGCGTCAATGACGCTGACGGT
ACAGGCCAGACAATTATTGTCTGGTATAGTGCAGCAGCAGAACAATTTGCTGAGGGCTATTGAGGCGCAA
CAGCATCTGTTGCAACTCACAGTCTGGGGCATCAAGCAGCTCCAGGCAAGAATCCTGGCTGTGGAAAGAT
ACCTAAAGGATCAACAGCTCCTGGGGATTTGGGGTTGCTCTGGAAAACTCATTTGCACCACTGCTGTGCC
TTGGAATGCTAGTTGGAGTAATAAATCTCTGGAACAGATTTGGAATCACACGACCTGGATGGAGTGGGAC
AGAGAAATTAACAATTACACAAGCTTAATACACTCCTTAATTGAAGAATCGCAAAACCAGCAAGAAAAGA
ATGAACAAGAATTATTGGAATTAGATAAATGGGCAAGTTTGTGGAATTGGTTTAACATAACAAATTGGCT
GTGGTATATAAAATTATTCATAATGATAGTAGGAGGCTTGGTAGGTTTAAGAATAGTTTTTGCTGTACTT
TCTATAGTGAATAGAGTTAGGCAGGGATATTCACCATTATCGTTTCAGACCCACCTCCCAACCCCGAGGG
GACCCGACAGGCCCGAAGGAATAGAAGAAGAAGGTGGAGAGAGAGACAGAGACAGATCCATTCGATTAGT
GAACGGATCGGCACTGCGTGCGCCAATTCTGCAGACAAATGGCAGTATTCATCCACAATTTTAAAAGAAA
AGGGGGGATTGGGGGGTACAGTGCAGGGGAAAGAATAGTAGACATAATAGCAACAGACATACAAACTAAA
GAATTACAAAAACAAATTACAAAAATTCAAAATTTTCGGGTTTATTACAGGGACAGCAGAGATCCAGTTT
GGTTAGTACCGGGCCCTACGCGTCCAAGGTCGGGCAGGAAGAGGGCCTATTTCCCATGATTCCTTCATAT
TTGCATATACGATACAAGGCTGTTAGAGAGATAATTAGAATTAATTTGACTGTAAACACAAAGATATTAG
TACAAAATACGTGACGTAGAAAGTAATAATTTCTTGGGTAGTTTGCAGTTTTAAAATTATGTTTTAAAAT
GGACTATCATATGCTTACCGTAACTTGAAAGTATTTCGATTTCTTGGCTTTATATATCTTGTGGAAAGGA
CGAAACACCGGGAGCAAAACCACAAGCCAGTTTAAGAGCTATGCTGGAAACAGCATAGCAAGTTTAAATA
AGGCTAGTCCGTTATCAACTTGAAAAAGTGGCACCGAGTCGGTGCTTTTTTTGGATCCAATTCTACCGGG
TAGGGGAGGCGCTTTTCCCAAGGCAGTCTGGAGCATGCGCTTTAGCAGCCCCGCTGGGCACTTGGCGCTA
CACAAGTGGCCTCTGGCCTCGCACACATTCCACATCCACCGGTAGGCGCCAACCGGCTCCGTTCTTTGGT
GGCCCCTTCGCGCCACCTTCTACTCCTCCCCTAGTCAGGAAGTTCCCCCCCGCCCCGCAGCTCGCGTCGT
GCAGGACGTGACAAATGGAAGTAGCACGTCTCACTAGTCTCGTGCAGATGGACAGCACCGCTGAGCAATG
GAAGCGGGTAGGCCTTTGGGGCAGCGGCCAATAGCAGCTTTGCTCCTTCGCTTTCTGGGCTCAGAGGCTG
GGAAGGGGTGGGTCCGGGGGCGGGCTCAGGGGCGGGCTCAGGGGCGGGGCGGGCGCCCGAAGGTCCTCCG
GAGGCCCGGCATTCTGCACGCTTCAAAAGCGCACGTCTGCCGCGCTGTTCTCCTCTTCCTCATCTCCGGG
CCTTTCGACCTGCATCCATCTAGATCTCGAGCAGCTGAAGCTTACCATGACCGAGTACAAGCCCACGGTG
CGCCTCGCCACCCGCGACGACGTCCCCAGGGCCGTACGCACCCTCGCCGCCGCGTTCGCCGACTACCCCG
CCACGCGCCACACCGTCGATCCGGACCGCCACATCGAGCGGGTCACCGAGCTGCAAGAACTCTTCCTCAC
GCGCGTCGGGCTCGACATCGGCAAGGTGTGGGTCGCGGACGACGGCGCCGCGGTGGCGGTCTGGACCACG
CCGGAGAGCGTCGAAGCGGGGGCGGTGTTCGCCGAGATCGGCCCGCGCATGGCCGAGTTGAGCGGTTCCC
GGCTGGCCGCGCAGCAACAGATGGAAGGCCTCCTGGCGCCGCACCGGCCCAAGGAGCCCGCGTGGTTCCT
GGCCACCGTCGGCGTCTCGCCCGACCACCAGGGCAAGGGTCTGGGCAGCGCCGTCGTGCTCCCCGGAGTG
GAGGCGGCCGAGCGCGCCGGGGTGCCCGCCTTCCTGGAGACCTCCGCGCCCCGCAACCTCCCCTTCTACG
AGCGGCTCGGCTTCACCGTCACCGCCGACGTCGAGGTGCCCGAAGGACCGCGCACCTGGTGCATGACCCG
CAAGCCCGGTGCCGGCGGCGGGTCCGGAGGAGAGGGCAGAGGAAGTCTCCTAACATGCGGTGACGTGGAG
GAGAATCCTGGCCCAATGAGCGAGCTGATTAAGGAGAACATGCACATGAAGCTGTACATGGAGGGCACCG
TGGACAACCATCACTTCAAGTGCACATCCGAGGGCGAAGGCAAGCCCTACGAGGGCACCCAGACCATGAG
AATCAAGGTGGTCGAGGGCGGCCCTCTCCCCTTCGCCTTCGACATCCTGGCTACTAGCTTCCTCTACGGC
AGCAAGACCTTCATCAACCACACCCAGGGCATCCCCGACTTCTTCAAGCAGTCCTTCCCTGAGGGCTTCA
CATGGGAGAGAGTCACCACATACGAGGACGGGGGCGTGCTGACCGCTACCCAGGACACCAGCCTCCAGGA
CGGCTGCCTCATCTACAACGTCAAGATCAGAGGGGTGAACTTCACATCCAACGGCCCTGTGATGCAGAAG
AAAACACTCGGCTGGGAGGCCTTCACCGAGACGCTGTACCCCGCTGACGGCGGCCTGGAAGGCAGAAACG
ACATGGCCCTGAAGCTCGTGGGCGGGAGCCATCTGATCGCAAACATCAAGACCACATATAGATCCAAGAA
ACCCGCTAAGAACCTCAAGATGCCTGGCGTCTACTATGTGGACTACAGACTGGAAAGAATCAAGGAGGCC
AACAACGAGACCTACGTCGAGCAGCACGAGGTGGCAGTGGCCAGATACTGCGACCTCCCTAGCAAACTGG
GGCACAAGCTTAATTGAGCGGCCGCTCAACCTCTGGATTACAAAATTTGTGAAAGATTGACTGGTATTCT
TAACTATGTTGCTCCTTTTACGCTATGTGGATACGCTGCTTTAATGCCTTTGTATCATGCTATTGCTTCC
CGTATGGCTTTCATTTTCTCCTCCTTGTATAAATCCTGGTTGCTGTCTCTTTATGAGGAGTTGTGGCCCG
TTGTCAGGCAACGTGGCGTGGTGTGCACTGTGTTTGCTGACGCAACCCCCACTGGTTGGGGCATTGCCAC
CACCTGTCAGCTCCTTTCCGGGACTTTCGCTTTCCCCCTCCCTATTGCCACGGCGGAACTCATCGCCGCC
TGCCTTGCCCGCTGCTGGACAGGGGCTCGGCTGTTGGGCACTGACAATTCCGTGGTGTTGTCGGGGAAAT
CATCGTCCTTTCCTTGGCTGCTCGCCTGTGTTGCCACCTGGATTCTGCGCGGGACGTCCTTCTGCTACGT
CCCTTCGGCCCTCAATCCAGCGGACCTTCCTTCCCGCGGCCTGCTGCCGGCTCTGCGGCCTCTTCCGCGT
CTACGCCTTCGCCCTCAGACGAGTCGGATCTCCCTTTGGGCCGCCTCCCCGCAGGTACCTTTAAGACCAA
TGACTTACAAGGCAGCTGTAGATCTTAGCCACTTTTTAAAAGAAAAGGGGGGACTGGAAGGGCTAATTCA
CTCCCAAAGAAGTCAAGATCTGCTTTTTGCCTGTACTGGGTCTCTCTGGTTAGACCAGAGTCTCTCTGGT
TAGACCAGATCTGAGCCTGGGAGCTCTCTGGCTAACTAGGGAACCCACTGCTTAAGCCTCAATAAAGCTT
GCCTTGAGTGCTTCAAGTAGTGTGTGCCCGTCTGTTGTGTGACTCTGGTAACTAGAGATCCCTCAGACCC
TTTTAGTCAGTGTGGAAAATCTCTAGCAGTTTAAACCCGCTGATCAGCCTCGACTGTGCCTTCTAGTTGC
CAGCCATCTGTTGTTTGCCCCTCCCCCGTGCCTTCCTTGACCCTGGAAGGTGCCACTCCCACTGTCCTTT
CCTAATAAAATGAGGAAATTGCATCGCATTGTCTGAGTAGGTGTCATTCTATTCTGGGGGGTGGGGTGGG
GCAGGACAGCAAGGGGGAGGATTGGGAAGTCAATAGCAGGCATGCTGGGGATGCGGTGGGCTCTATGGGC
GGCCGTTAATTAAGCTTTTGTTCCCTTTAGTGAGGGTTAATTGCGCGCTTGGCGTAATCATGGTCATAGC
TGTTTCCTGTGTGAAATTGTTATCCGCTCACAATTCCACACAACATACGAGCCGGGAGCATAAAGTGTAA
AGCCTGGGGTGCCTAATGAGTGAGCTAACTCACATTAATTGCGTTGCGCTCACTGCCCGCTTTCCAGTCG
GGAAACCTGTCGTGCCAGCTGCATTAATGAATCGGCCAACGCGCGGGGAGAGGCGGTTTGCGTATTGGGC
GCTCTTCCGCTTCCTCGCTCACTGACTCGCTGCGCTCGGTCGTTCGGCTGCGGCGAGCGGTATCAGCTCA
CTCAAAGGCGGTAATACGGTTATCCACAGAATCAGGGGATAACGCAGGAAAGAACATGTGAGCAAAAGGC
CAGCAAAAGGCCAGGAACCGTAAAAAGGCCGCGTTGCTGGCGTTTTTCCATAGGCTCCGCCCCCCTGACG
AGCATCACAAAAATCGACGCTCAAGTCAGAGGTGGCGAAACCCGACAGGACTATAAAGATACCAGGCGTT
TCCCCCTGGAAGCTCCCTCGTGCGCTCTCCTGTTCCGACCCTGCCGCTTACCGGATACCTGTCCGCCTTT
CTCCCTTCGGGAAGCGTGGCGCTTTCTCATAGCTCACGCTGTAGGTATCTCAGTTCGGTGTAGGTCGTTC
GCTCCAAGCTGGGCTGTGTGCACGAACCCCCCGTTCAGCCCGACCGCTGCGCCTTATCCGGTAACTATCG
TCTTGAGTCCAACCCGGTAAGACACGACTTATCGCCACTGGCAGCAGCCACTGGTAACAGGATTAGCAGA
GCGAGGTATGTAGGCGGTGCTACAGAGTTCTTGAAGTGGTGGCCTAACTACGGCTACACTAGAAGAACAG
TATTTGGTATCTGCGCTCTGCTGAAGCCAGTTACCTTCGGAAAAAGAGTTGGTAGCTCTTGATCCGGCAA
ACAAACCACCGCTGGTAGCGGTGGTTTTTTTGTTTGCAAGCAGCAGATTACGCGCAGAAAAAAAGGATCT
CAAGAAGATCCTTTGATCTTTTCTACGGGGTCTGACGCTCAGTGGAACGAAAACTCACGTTAAGGGATTT
TGGTCATGAGATTATCAAAAAGGATCTTCACCTAGATCCTTTTAAATTAAAAATGAAGTTTTAAATCAAT
CTAAAGTATATATGAGTAAACTTGGTCTGACAGTTACCAATGCTTAATCAGTGAGGCACCTATCTCAGCG
ATCTGTCTATTTCGTTCATCCATAGTTGCCTGACTCCCCGTCGTGTAGATAACTACGATACGGGAGGGCT
TACCATCTGGCCCCAGTGCTGCAATGATACCGCGAGACCCACGCTCACCGGCTCCAGATTTATCAGCAAT
AAACCAGCCAGCCGGAAGGGCCGAGCGCAGAAGTGGTCCTGCAACTTTATCCGCCTCCATCCAGTCTATT
AATTGTTGCCGGGAAGCTAGAGTAAGTAGTTCGCCAGTTAATAGTTTGCGCAACGTTGTTGCCATTGCTA
CAGGCATCGTGGTGTCACGCTCGTCGTTTGGTATGGCTTCATTCAGCTCCGGTTCCCAACGATCAAGGCG
AGTTACATGATCCCCCATGTTGTGCAAAAAAGCGGTTAGCTCCTTCGGTCCTCCGATCGTTGTCAGAAGT
AAGTTGGCCGCAGTGTTATCACTCATGGTTATGGCAGCACTGCATAATTCTCTTACTGTCATGCCATCCG
TAAGATGCTTTTCTGTGACTGGTGAGTACTCAACCAAGTCATTCTGAGAATAGTGTATGCGGCGACCGAG
TTGCTCTTGCCCGGCGTCAATACGGGATAATACCGCGCCACATAGCAGAACTTTAAAAGTGCTCATCATT
GGAAAACGTTCTTCGGGGCGAAAACTCTCAAGGATCTTACCGCTGTTGAGATCCAGTTCGATGTAACCCA
CTCGTGCACCCAACTGATCTTCAGCATCTTTTACTTTCACCAGCGTTTCTGGGTGAGCAAAAACAGGAAG
GCAAAATGCCGCAAAAAAGGGAATAAGGGCGACACGGAAATGTTGAATACTCATACTCTTCCTTTTTCAA
TATTATTGAAGCATTTATCAGGGTTATTGTCTCATGAGCGGATACATATTTGAATGTATTTAGAAAAATA
AACAAATAGGGGTTCCGCGCACATTTCCCCGAAAAGTGCCACCTAAATTGTAAGCGTTAATATTTTGTTA
AAATTCGCGTTAAATTTTTGTTAAATCAGCTCATTTTTTAACCAATAGGCCGAAATCGGCAAAATCCCTT
ATAAATCAAAAGAATAGACCGAGATAGGGT
[37 nt withheld, positions 8081-8117]
AAAGAACGTGGACTCCAACGTCAAAGG
[49 nt withheld, positions 8145-8193]
T
[91 nt withheld, positions 8195-8285]
G
[124 nt withheld, positions 8287-8410]
CCCATTCGCCATTCAGGCTGCGCAACTGTTGGGAAGGGCGATCGGTGCGGGCCTCTTCGCTATTACGCCA
GCTGGCGAAAGGGGGATGTGCTGCAAGGCGATTAAGTTGGGTAACGCCAGGGTTTTCCCAGTCACGACGT
TGTAAAACGACGGCCAGTGAGCGCGCGTAATACGACTCACTATAGGGCGAATTGACTAGTACATAACTTA
CGGTAAATGGCCCGCCTGGCTGACCGCCCA
Features (pLannotate 1.2.2; 28 found; start..end, strand, type, name):
    261..460     +  promoter       CMV promoter: human cytomegalovirus (CMV) immediate early promoter
    478..658     +  LTR            5' LTR (truncated): truncated 5' long terminal repeat (LTR) from HIV-1
    705..830     +  misc_feature   HIV-1 Ψ: packaging signal of human immunodeficiency virus type 1
    814..1152    +  CDS            HIV-1 gag (fragment): gag protein from human immunodeficiency virus 1; gag
   1329..1562    +  misc_feature   RRE: The Rev response element (RRE) of HIV-1 allows for Rev-dependent mRNA export from the nucleus to the cytoplasm.
   1939..2039    +  CDS            Rev (fragment): human immunodeficiency virus 1 (HIV-1) Rev protein; rev; enhances nuclear export of unspliced and incompletely spliced viral mRNAs
   2089..2206    +  misc_feature   cPPT/CTS: central polypurine tract and central termination sequence of HIV-1
   2281..2521    +  promoter       U6 promoter: RNA polymerase III promoter for human U6 snRNA
   2568..2635    +  misc_RNA       tracrRNA (fragment): trans-activating CRISPR RNA for the Streptococcus pyogenes CRISPR/Cas9 system
   2658..3157    +  promoter       PGK promoter: mouse phosphoglycerate kinase 1 promoter
   3197..3793    +  CDS            PuroR (fragment): puromycin N-acetyltransferase; pac from Streptomyces; confers resistance to puromycin
   3866..4564    +  CDS            TagBFP: TagBFP is a basic (constitutively fluorescent) blue fluorescent protein published in 2008, derived from Entacmaea quadricolor. It is reported to be a very rapidly-maturing monomer with very low acid sensitivity.
   4576..5162    +  misc_feature   WPRE: woodchuck hepatitis virus posttranscriptional regulatory element
   5156..5302    +  CDS            nef (fragment): NEF_HV1LA - Experimental evidence at protein level: Swiss-Prot protein existence level 1. Extracellular Nef protein targets CD4(+) T-lymphocytes for apoptosis by interacting with CXCR4 surface receptors. From Human immunodeficiency virus type 1 group M subtype B (isolate Lai) (HIV-1).
   5310..5488    +  LTR            5' LTR (truncated): truncated 5' long terminal repeat (LTR) from HIV-1
   5514..5625    +  polyA_signal   bGH poly(A) signal: bovine growth hormone polyadenylation signal
   5764..5782    -  promoter       T3 promoter: promoter for bacteriophage T3 RNA polymerase
   5827..5843    -  protein_bind   lac operator: The lac repressor binds to the lac operator to inhibit transcription in E. coli. This inhibition can be relieved by adding lactose or isopropyl-β-D-thiogalactopyranoside (IPTG). lac repressor encoded by lacI
   5851..5881    -  promoter       lac promoter: promoter for the E. coli lac operon
   5896..5917    -  protein_bind   CAP binding site: CAP binding activates transcription in the presence of cAMP. E. coli catabolite activator protein
   5930..6022    -  CDS            lacI (fragment): lac repressor; lacI; The lac repressor binds to the lac operator to inhibit transcription in E. coli. This inhibition can be relieved by adding lactose or isopropyl-β-D-thiogalactopyranoside (IPTG).
   6205..6793    -  rep_origin     ori: high-copy-number ColE1/pMB1/pBR322/pUC origin of replication
   6964..7824    -  CDS            AmpR: β-lactamase; bla; confers resistance to ampicillin, carbenicillin, and related antibiotics
   7825..7929    -  promoter       AmpR promoter: bla
   7982..8410    -  rep_origin     f1 ori (sequence partly withheld): f1 bacteriophage origin of replication; arrow indicates direction of (+) strand synthesis
   8415..8570    -  CDS            lacZα (fragment): LacZα fragment of β-galactosidase; lacZ fragment
   8578..8596    +  promoter       T7 promoter: promoter for bacteriophage T7 RNA polymerase
   8610..260     +  enhancer       CMV enhancer (across the origin): human cytomegalovirus immediate early enhancer
