[The description below was written by a language model from this plasmid's Addgene catalogue record and pLannotate feature annotations shown in this document.]
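Description:
pKLV2-U6gRNA5(BCL11B-E4(42))-PGKpuro2ABFP-W is an 8,650 bp HIV-1-based lentiviral transfer plasmid that delivers a single CRISPR guide RNA directed against a human BCL11B target designated E4 in the record. It was made by ligating the guide spacer into the BbsI sites of the parental pKLV2-U6gRNA5(BbsI)-PGKpuro2ABFP-W backbone, destroying both sites. In bacteria the plasmid is maintained through a high-copy ColE1/pUC-type origin and selected with ampicillin via β-lactamase. An f1 origin and remnants of a lac/lacZα cloning region flanked by T7 and T3 promoters are also present.

The viral genome is transcribed from a CMV enhancer/promoter fused to a truncated 5' LTR, an arrangement typical of Tat-independent vector designs. It is followed by the Ψ packaging signal with a gag fragment, the Rev response element for nuclear export of the full-length RNA, and the cPPT/CTS, which aids nuclear import in transduced cells. Within this frame, a human U6 RNA polymerase III promoter drives the guide fused to a Streptococcus pyogenes-type tracrRNA scaffold. A separate mouse PGK promoter expresses puromycin N-acetyltransferase and TagBFP, joined by a 2A peptide according to the construct name, so transduced cells can be selected with puromycin and tracked by blue fluorescence. A WPRE enhances transcript expression upstream of the truncated 3' LTR (labelled as a 5' LTR by the annotation tool), and a bGH polyadenylation signal lies beyond it.

No Cas9 is encoded, so the nuclease must be supplied separately in the target cells. The associated publication concerns the canonical BAF complex and the oncogenic program in human T-cell acute lymphoblastic leukemia.
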