Addgene plasmid #208559: pKLV2-U6gRNA5(BCL11B-E4(42))-PGKpuro2ABFP-W
Purpose: Lentiviral vector expressing gRNA targeting human BCL11B-E4
Depositing lab: Kosuke Yusa. Depositing organization: Kyoto University, Institute for Life and Medical Sciences. Publication: Canonical BAF complex regulates the oncogenic program in human T-cell acute lymphoblastic leukemia. Aoki K, Hyuga M, Tarumoto Y, Nishibuchi G, Ueda A, Ochi Y, Sugino S, Mikami T, Kobushi H, Kato I, Akahane K, Inukai T, Takaori-Kondo A, Takita J, Ogawa S, Yusa K. Blood. 2023 Nov 3:blood.2023020857. doi: 10.1182/blood.2023020857. PubMed 37922452.
Backbone
  Vector backbone: pKLV2-U6gRNA5(BbsI)-PGKpuro2ABFP-W
  Backbone manufacturer: addgene
  Backbone size w/o insert (bp): 8648
  Total vector size (bp): 8650
  Vector type: Lentiviral
  Selectable markers: Puromycin
Growth in bacteria
  Bacterial resistance: Ampicillin, 100 μg/mL
  Growth temperature: 37°C
  Growth strain: NEB Stable
  Copy number: Unknown
Gene/Insert
  Gene/Insert name: BCL11B-E4(42)
  gRNA/shRNA sequence: GGAGCAAAACCACAAGCCA
  Species: H. sapiens (human)
  Entrez Gene: BCL11B (a.k.a. ATL1, ATL1-alpha, ATL1-beta, ATL1-delta, ATL1-gamma, CTIP-2, CTIP2, IDDFSTA, IMD49, RIT1, SMARCM2, ZNF856B, hRIT1-alpha)
  Cloning method: Restriction Enzyme; 5′ cloning site BbsI (destroyed during cloning); 3′ cloning site BbsI (destroyed during cloning)
  Sequencing primers: 5′ AGATAATTAGAATTAATTTGACTG
Terms and licenses: Academic/Nonprofit Terms; Industry Terms: Not Available to Industry
How to cite: pKLV2-U6gRNA5(BCL11B-E4(42))-PGKpuro2ABFP-W was a gift from Kosuke Yusa (Addgene plasmid # 208559 ; http://n2t.net/addgene:208559 ; RRID:Addgene_208559)
